>Addgene plasmid #21307 | pGL3-VEGFR2-780 | addgene full sequence | sequence record 127240 | Addgene NGS result
CTTCCGCTTCCTCGCTCACTGACTCGCTGCGCTCGGTCGTTCGGCTGCGGCGAGCGGTATCAGCTCACTC
AAAGGCGGTAATACGGTTATCCACAGAATCAGGGGATAACGCAGGAAAGAACATGTGAGCAAAAGGCCAG
CAAAAGGCCAGGAACCGTAAAAAGGCCGCGTTGCTGGCGTTTTTCCATAGGCTCCGCCCCCCTGACGAGC
ATCACAAAAATCGACGCTCAAGTCAGAGGTGGCGAAACCCGACAGGACTATAAAGATACCAGGCGTTTCC
CCCTGGAAGCTCCCTCGTGCGCTCTCCTGTTCCGACCCTGCCGCTTACCGGATACCTGTCCGCCTTTCTC
CCTTCGGGAAGCGTGGCGCTTTCTCATAGCTCACGCTGTAGGTATCTCAGTTCGGTGTAGGTCGTTCGCT
CCAAGCTGGGCTGTGTGCACGAACCCCCCGTTCAGCCCGACCGCTGCGCCTTATCCGGTAACTATCGTCT
TGAGTCCAACCCGGTAAGACACGACTTATCGCCACTGGCAGCAGCCACTGGTAACAGGATTAGCAGAGCG
AGGTATGTAGGCGGTGCTACAGAGTTCTTGAAGTGGTGGCCTAACTACGGCTACACTAGAAGAACAGTAT
TTGGTATCTGCGCTCTGCTGAAGCCAGTTACCTTCGGAAAAAGAGTTGGTAGCTCTTGATCCGGCAAACA
AACCACCGCTGGTAGCGGTGGTTTTTTTGTTTGCAAGCAGCAGATTACGCGCAGAAAAAAAGGATCTCAA
GAAGATCCTTTGATCTTTTCTACGGGGTCTGACGCTCAGTGGAACGAAAACTCACGTTAAGGGATTTTGG
TCATGAGATTATCAAAAAGGATCTTCACCTAGATCCTTTTAAATTAAAAATGAAGTTTTAAATCAATCTA
AAGTATATATGAGTAAACTTGGTCTGACAGTTACCAATGCTTAATCAGTGAGGCACCTATCTCAGCGATC
TGTCTATTTCGTTCATCCATAGTTGCCTGACTCCCCGTCGTGTAGATAACTACGATACGGGAGGGCTTAC
CATCTGGCCCCAGTGCTGCAATGATACCGCGAGACCCACGCTCACCGGCTCCAGATTTATCAGCAATAAA
CCAGCCAGCCGGAAGGGCCGAGCGCAGAAGTGGTCCTGCAACTTTATCCGCCTCCATCCAGTCTATTAAT
TGTTGCCGGGAAGCTAGAGTAAGTAGTTCGCCAGTTAATAGTTTGCGCAACGTTGTTGCCATTGCTACAG
GCATCGTGGTGTCACGCTCGTCGTTTGGTATGGCTTCATTCAGCTCCGGTTCCCAACGATCAAGGCGAGT
TACATGATCCCCCATGTTGTGCAAAAAAGCGGTTAGCTCCTTCGGTCCTCCGATCGTTGTCAGAAGTAAG
TTGGCCGCAGTGTTATCACTCATGGTTATGGCAGCACTGCATAATTCTCTTACTGTCATGCCATCCGTAA
GATGCTTTTCTGTGACTGGTGAGTACTCAACCAAGTCATTCTGAGAATAGTGTATGCGGCGACCGAGTTG
CTCTTGCCCGGCGTCAATACGGGATAATACCGCGCCACATAGCAGAACTTTAAAAGTGCTCATCATTGGA
AAACGTTCTTCGGGGCGAAAACTCTCAAGGATCTTACCGCTGTTGAGATCCAGTTCGATGTAACCCACTC
GTGCACCCAACTGATCTTCAGCATCTTTTACTTTCACCAGCGTTTCTGGGTGAGCAAAAACAGGAAGGCA
AAATGCCGCAAAAAAGGGAATAAGGGCGACACGGAAATGTTGAATACTCATACTCTTCCTTTTTCAATAT
TATTGAAGCATTTATCAGGGTTATTGTCTCATGAGCGGATACATATTTGAATGTATTTAGAAAAATAAAC
AAATAGGGGTTCCGCGCACATTTCCCCGAAAAGTGCCACCTG
[124 nt withheld, positions 1933-2056]
C
[91 nt withheld, positions 2058-2148]
A
[49 nt withheld, positions 2150-2198]
CCTTTGACGTTGGAGTCCACGTTCTTT
[37 nt withheld, positions 2226-2262]
ACCCTATCTCGGTCTATTCTTTTGATTTATAAGGGATTTTGCCGATTTCGGCCTATTGGTTAAAAAATGA
GCTGATTTAACAAAAATTTAACGCGAATTTTAACAAAATATTAACGCTTACAATTTGCCATTCGCCATTC
AGGCTGCGCAACTGTTGGGAAGGGCGATCGGTGCGGGCCTCTTCGCTATTACGCCAGCCCAAGCTACCAT
GATAAGTAAGTAATATTAAGGTACGGGAGGTACTTGGAGCGGCCGCAATAAAATATCTTTATTTTCATTA
CATCTGTGTGTTGGTTTTTTGTGTGAATCGATAGTACTAACATACGCTCTCCATCAAAACAAAACGAAAC
AAAACAAACTAGCAAAATAGGCTGTCCCCAGTGCAAGTGCAGGTGCCAGAACATTTCTCTATCGATAGGT
ACCGAGCTCCCTCCTTCCCCTGGGCCTAAGGATATCTTGGCTGGAAGCTCTGCTCTGAAAAGGGGCATGG
CCAAACTTTCACTAGGGCTCTTCGTTGGGGAGCACGATGGACAAAAGCCTTCTTGGGGCTAGGCAGGTCA
CTTCAAACTTGGAGCCGCCAAATATTTTGGGAAATAGCGGGAATGTTGGCGAACTGGGCAAGTGCGTTTT
CTGATTAAGAGCAACCAGATTCAGCTTTTTAAACTACAATTATACTGGCCAAACAAAATACCCTTATACA
AAAACCAAAACTACTGGCAGGAGTCGCTGCCAGCTTGCGACCCGGCATACTTGGCTGAGTATCCGCTTCT
CCCTTGTGGCTCCAAACTGCTGCAGATTCTCGGCCACTTCAGACGCGCGCGATGGCGAAGAGGGTCCTGC
ACTTTGACGCGCCTGGTGAGGGAGCGCTGCTCTTCGCAGCGCTCCTGGTGATGCTCCCCAAATTTCGGGG
ACCGGCAAGCGATTAAATCTTGGAGTTGCTCAGCGCCCGTTACCGAGTACTTTTTATTTACACCAGAAAC
AAAGTTGTTGCTCTGGGATGTTCTCTCCTGGGCGACTTGGGGCCCAGCGCAGTCCAGTTGTGTGGGGAAA
TGGGGAGATGTAAATGGGCTTGGGGAGCTGGAGATCCCCGCCGGGTACCCGGGTGAGGGGCGGGGCTGGC
CGCACGGGAGAGCCCCTCCTCCGCTCCGGCCCCGCCCCGCATGGCCCCGCCTCCGCGCTCTAGAGTTTCG
GCTCCAGCTCCCACCCTGCACTGAGTCCCGGGACCCCGGGAGAGCGGTCAGTGTGTGGTCGCTGCGTTTC
CTCTGCCTGCGCCGGGCATCACTTGCGCGCCGCAGAAAGTCCGTCTGGCAGCCTGGATATCCTCTCCTAC
CGGCACCCGCAGACGCCCCTGCAGCCGCGGTCGGCGCCCGGGCTCCCTAGCCCTGTGCGCTCAACTGTCC
TGCGCTGCGGGGTGCCGCGAGTTCCACCTCCGCGCCTCCTTCTCTAGACAGGCGCTGGGAGAAAGAACCG
GCTCCCCTCGAGATCTGCGATCTAAGTAAGCTTGGCATTCCGGTACTGTTGGTAAAGCCACCATGGAAGA
CGCCAAAAACATAAAGAAAGGCCCGGCGCCATTCTATCCGCTGGAAGATGGAACCGCTGGAGAGCAACTG
CATAAGGCTATGAAGAGATACGCCCTGGTTCCTGGAACAATTGCTTTTACAGATGCACATATCGAGGTGG
ACATCACTTACGCTGAGTACTTCGAAATGTCCGTTCGGTTGGCAGAAGCTATGAAACGATATGGGCTGAA
TACAAATCACAGAATCGTCGTATGCAGTGAAAACTCTCTTCAATTCTTTATGCCGGTGTTGGGCGCGTTA
TTTATCGGAGTTGCAGTTGCGCCCGCGAACGACATTTATAATGAACGTGAATTGCTCAACAGTATGGGCA
TTTCGCAGCCTACCGTGGTGTTCGTTTCCAAAAAGGGGTTGCAAAAAATTTTGAACGTGCAAAAAAAGCT
CCCAATCATCCAAAAAATTATTATCATGGATTCTAAAACGGATTACCAGGGATTTCAGTCGATGTACACG
TTCGTCACATCTCATCTACCTCCCGGTTTTAATGAATACGATTTTGTGCCAGAGTCCTTCGATAGGGACA
AGACAATTGCACTGATCATGAACTCCTCTGGATCTACTGGTCTGCCTAAAGGTGTCGCTCTGCCTCATAG
AACTGCCTGCGTGAGATTCTCGCATGCCAGAGATCCTATTTTTGGCAATCAAATCATTCCGGATACTGCG
ATTTTAAGTGTTGTTCCATTCCATCACGGTTTTGGAATGTTTACTACACTCGGATATTTGATATGTGGAT
TTCGAGTCGTCTTAATGTATAGATTTGAAGAAGAGCTGTTTCTGAGGAGCCTTCAGGATTACAAGATTCA
AAGTGCGCTGCTGGTGCCAACCCTATTCTCCTTCTTCGCCAAAAGCACTCTGATTGACAAATACGATTTA
TCTAATTTACACGAAATTGCTTCTGGTGGCGCTCCCCTCTCTAAGGAAGTCGGGGAAGCGGTTGCCAAGA
GGTTCCATCTGCCAGGTATCAGGCAAGGATATGGGCTCACTGAGACTACATCAGCTATTCTGATTACACC
CGAGGGGGATGATAAACCGGGCGCGGTCGGTAAAGTTGTTCCATTTTTTGAAGCGAAGGTTGTGGATCTG
GATACCGGGAAAACGCTGGGCGTTAATCAAAGAGGCGAACTGTGTGTGAGAGGTCCTATGATTATGTCCG
GTTATGTAAACAATCCGGAAGCGACCAACGCCTTGATTGACAAGGATGGATGGCTACATTCTGGAGACAT
AGCTTACTGGGACGAAGACGAACACTTCTTCATCGTTGACCGCCTGAAGTCTCTGATTAAGTACAAAGGC
TATCAGGTGGCTCCCGCTGAATTGGAATCCATCTTGCTCCAACACCCCAACATCTTCGACGCAGGTGTCG
CAGGTCTTCCCGACGATGACGCCGGTGAACTTCCCGCCGCCGTTGTTGTTTTGGAGCACGGAAAGACGAT
GACGGAAAAAGAGATCGTGGATTACGTCGCCAGTCAAGTAACAACCGCGAAAAAGTTGCGCGGAGGAGTT
GTGTTTGTGGACGAAGTACCGAAAGGTCTTACCGGAAAACTCGACGCAAGAAAAATCAGAGAGATCCTCA
TAAAGGCCAAGAAGGGCGGAAAGATCGCCGTGTAATTCTAGAGTCGGGGCGGCCGGCCGCTTCGAGCAGA
CATGATAAGATACATTGATGAGTTTGGACAAACCACAACTAGAATGCAGTGAAAAAAATGCTTTATTTGT
GAAATTTGTGATGCTATTGCTTTATTTGTAACCATTATAAGCTGCAATAAACAAGTTAACAACAACAATT
GCATTCATTTTATGTTTCAGGTTCAGGGGGAGGTGTGGGAGGTTTTTTAAAGCAAGTAAAACCTCTACAA
ATGTGGTAAAATCGATAAGGATCCGTCGACCGATGCCCTTGAGAGCCTTCAACCCAGTCAGCTCCTTCCG
GTGGGCGCGGGGCATGACTATCGTCGCCGCACTTATGACTGTCTTCTTTATCATGCAACTCGTAGGACAG
GTGCCGGCAGCGCT
Features (pLannotate 1.2.2; 11 found; start..end, strand, type, name):
    182..770     -  rep_origin     ori: high-copy-number ColE1/pMB1/pBR322/pUC origin of replication
    941..1801    -  CDS            AmpR: β-lactamase; bla; confers resistance to ampicillin, carbenicillin, and related antibiotics
   1802..1906    -  promoter       AmpR promoter: bla
   1933..2361    +  rep_origin     f1 ori (sequence partly withheld): f1 bacteriophage origin of replication; arrow indicates direction of (+) strand synthesis
   2393..2460    -  CDS            lacZα (fragment): LacZα fragment of β-galactosidase; lacZ fragment
   2519..2567    +  polyA_signal   poly(A) signal: synthetic polyadenylation signal
   2581..2672    +  misc_feature   pause site: RNA polymerase II transcriptional pause signal from the human α2 globin gene
   3795..5447    +  CDS            luciferase: firefly luciferase; luc+; enhanced luc+ version of the luciferase gene
   5488..5609    -  polyA_signal   SV40 poly(A) signal: SV40 polyadenylation signal
   5632..5700    -  CDS            large T antigen (fragment): large T antigen from SV40 (simian virus 40)
   5716..2       +  CDS            TcR (fragment) (across the origin): tetracycline efflux protein; tet; confers resistance to tetracycline
