[The description below was written by a language model from this plasmid's Addgene catalogue record and pLannotate feature annotations shown in this document.]
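Description:
pGL3-VEGFR2-780 is a firefly luciferase reporter plasmid built on the Promega pGL3 backbone, in which a human VEGFR2 (KDR, also known as FLK1 or CD309) promoter fragment is placed upstream of the reporter gene. It is propagated in E. coli as a high-copy plasmid through a ColE1/pUC-type origin of replication and selected with ampicillin via the β-lactamase (AmpR) gene and its native bla promoter. An f1 bacteriophage origin is also present, which would allow single-stranded DNA production. Short annotated remnants of lacZα, SV40 large T antigen and a tetracycline resistance gene appear to be non-functional fragments of the backbone.

The insert is a 1,048 bp segment spanning positions -780 to +268 of the VEGFR2 promoter, cloned between SacI and XhoI sites that remain intact. The feature table does not annotate the insert itself, but the unannotated interval between the upstream pause site and the luciferase coding sequence is consistent with its position. The enhanced luc+ luciferase gene is followed by an SV40 polyadenylation signal. Upstream of the cloning region, a synthetic poly(A) signal and an RNA polymerase II transcriptional pause site from the human α2 globin gene limit spurious read-through from the backbone, so luciferase output reflects activity of the inserted promoter. No mammalian selection marker is annotated, which suits transient transfection.

The construct measures VEGFR2 promoter activity in transfected mammalian cells. The associated publication concerns a mechanosensitive transcriptional mechanism controlling angiogenesis, suggesting use in testing how transcription factors or mechanical cues regulate VEGFR2 expression.
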