Addgene plasmid #21307: pGL3-VEGFR2-780
Depositing lab: Donald Ingber. Depositing organization: Harvard Medical School. Publication: A mechanosensitive transcriptional mechanism that controls angiogenesis. Mammoto A, Connor KM, Mammoto T, Yung CW, Huh D, Aderman CM, Mostoslavsky G, Smith LE, Ingber DE. Nature. 2009 Feb 26. 457(7233):1103-8. 10.1038/nature07765 PubMed 19242469.
Backbone
  Vector backbone: pGL3
  Backbone manufacturer: Promega
  Backbone size w/o insert (bp): 4818
  Vector type: Luciferase
Growth in bacteria
  Bacterial resistance: Ampicillin, 100 μg/mL
  Growth temperature: 37°C
  Growth strain: DH5alpha
  Copy number: High Copy
Gene/Insert
  Gene/Insert name: VEGFR2 promoter (alt name: VEGFR2)
  Species: H. sapiens (human)
  Insert size (bp): 1048
  Entrez Gene: KDR (a.k.a. CD309, FLK1, VEGFR, VEGFR2)
  Cloning method: Restriction Enzyme; 5′ cloning site SacI (not destroyed); 3′ cloning site XhoI (not destroyed)
  Sequencing primers: 5′ RVprimer3; 3′ LucNrev
Terms and licenses: Academic/Nonprofit Terms; Industry Terms: Not Available to Industry
Depositor comments: -780 to +268 region of the promoter.
How to cite: pGL3-VEGFR2-780 was a gift from Donald Ingber (Addgene plasmid # 21307 ; http://n2t.net/addgene:21307 ; RRID:Addgene_21307)
