>Addgene plasmid #21307 | pGL3-VEGFR2-780 | addgene partial sequence | sequence record 26839 | 21307 with RVprimer3
GAACATTTCTCTATCGATAGGTACCGAGCTCCCTCCTTCCCCTGGGCCTAAGGATATCTTGGCTGGAAGC
TCTGCTCTGAAAAGGGGCATGGCCAAACTTTCACTAGGGCTCTTCGTTGGGGAGCACGATGGACAAAAGC
CTTCTTGGGGCTAGGCAGGTCACTTCAAACTTGGAGCCGCCAAATATTTTGGGAAATAGCGGGAATGTTG
GCGAACTGGGCAAGTGCGTTTTCTGATTAAGAGCAACCAGATTCAGCTTTTTAAACTACAATTATACTGG
CCAAACAAAATACCCTTATACAAAAACCAAAACTACTGGCAGGAGTCGCTGCCAGCTTGCGACCCGGCAT
ACTTGGCTGAGTATCCGCTTCTCCCTTGTGGCTCCAAACTGCTGCAGATTCTCGGCCACTTCAGACGCGC
GCGATGGCGAAGAGGGTCCTGCACTTTGACGCGCCTGGTGAGGGAGCGCTGCTCTTCGCAGCGCTCCTGG
TGATGCTCCCCAAATTTCGGGGACCGGCAAGCGATTAAATCTTGGAGTTGCTCAGCGCCCGTTACCGAGT
ACTTTTTATTTACACCAGAAACAAAGTTGTTGCTCTGGGATGTTCTCTCCTGGGCGACTTGGGGCCCAGC
GCAGTCCAGTTGTGTGGGGAAATGGGGAGATGTAAATGG
